Addgene plasmid #57608: tdEos-Desmocollin1-N-18
Purpose: Localization: Cadherin, Excitation: 505 / 569, Emission: 516 / 581
Depositing lab: Michael Davidson. Depositing organization: Florida State University, Tallahassee.
Backbone
  Vector backbone: tdEos-N1
  Backbone size w/o insert (bp): 4750
  Vector type: Mammalian Expression
  Selectable markers: Neomycin (select with G418)
Growth in bacteria
  Bacterial resistance: Kanamycin, 50 μg/mL
  Growth temperature: 37°C
  Growth strain: DH5alpha
  Copy number: High Copy
Gene/Insert
  Gene/Insert name: Desmocollin1 (alt name: NM_024421.2)
  Species: H. sapiens (human)
  Entrez Gene: DSC1 (a.k.a. CDHF1, DG2/DG3)
  Promoter: CMV
  Tag / fusion protein: tdEos (C terminal on backbone)
  Cloning method: Unknown
  Sequencing primers: 5′ CMV-F; 3′ SV40pA-R
Terms and licenses: Academic/Nonprofit Terms; Industry Terms
Depositor comments: . Excitation = 505 / 569; Emission = 516 / 581
How to cite: tdEos-Desmocollin1-N-18 was a gift from Michael Davidson (Addgene plasmid # 57608 ; http://n2t.net/addgene:57608 ; RRID:Addgene_57608)
