[The description below was written by a language model from this plasmid's Addgene catalogue record and pLannotate feature annotations shown in this document.]
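Description:
tdEos-Desmocollin1-N-18 is a mammalian expression plasmid built on the tdEos-N1 backbone that produces human desmocollin 1 (DSC1) fused at its C terminus to the tandem-dimer photoconvertible fluorescent protein tdEos. The sequenced record is 8,076 nt. Transcription is driven by the human cytomegalovirus immediate-early enhancer and promoter, which in the circular map lie just upstream of the DSC1 coding sequence. A short linker follows DSC1 (the "18" in the name presumably refers to its length, though the record does not say so), and then two consecutive Eos-derived coding units that together form tdEos. An SV40 polyadenylation signal terminates the transcript. The short "large T antigen", "ble" and bGH poly(A) hits in the feature table are fragment matches typical of this backbone family rather than functional elements.

The plasmid is propagated in E. coli at high copy from a pUC-type ColE1 origin, and it also carries an f1 origin for single-stranded DNA production. A single NeoR/KanR (Tn5 aminoglycoside phosphotransferase) gene serves both hosts. A bacterial bla-type promoter drives it for kanamycin selection, and the SV40 enhancer/early promoter, paired with an HSV TK polyadenylation signal, drives it for G418 selection of stable mammalian transfectants.

DSC1 is a desmosomal cadherin involved in cell-cell adhesion in keratinizing epithelia, so the fusion acts as a localization marker for cadherin-containing junctions. Eos converts from a green state (excitation/emission about 505/516 nm) to a red state (about 569/581 nm). This makes the construct suitable for live-cell imaging, for tracking selected protein populations by photoconversion, and for localization-based super-resolution microscopy.
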