Features (pLannotate 1.2.2; 15 found; start..end, strand, type, name):
      1..2682    +  CDS            DSC1: DSC1_HUMAN - Also known as CDHF1. Experimental evidence at protein level: Swiss-Prot protein existence level 1. Component of intercellular desmosome junctions. Involved in the interaction of plaque proteins and intermediate filaments mediating cell-cell adhesion. May contribute to epidermal cell positioning (stratification) by mediating differential adhesiveness between cells that express different isoforms. Linked to the keratinization of epithelial tissues. From Homo sapiens (Human).
   2737..3414    +  CDS            d2EosFP: d2EosFP is a photoconvertible red fluorescent protein published in 2004, derived from Lobophyllia hemprichii.
   3462..4140    +  CDS            EosFP (fragment): green-to-red photoswitchable fluorescent protein (Wiedenmann et al., 2004)
   4156..4239    +  CDS            large T antigen (fragment): large T antigen from SV40 (simian virus 40)
   4262..4383    +  polyA_signal   SV40 poly(A) signal: SV40 polyadenylation signal
   4417..4845    -  rep_origin     f1 ori (sequence partly withheld): f1 bacteriophage origin of replication; arrow indicates direction of (+) strand synthesis
   4872..4976    +  promoter       AmpR promoter: bla
   4978..5335    +  promoter       SV40 promoter: SV40 enhancer and early promoter
   5370..6164    +  CDS            NeoR/KanR: aminoglycoside phosphotransferase from Tn5; aph(3')-II (or nptII); confers resistance to neomycin, kanamycin, and G418 (Geneticin®)
   6185..6337    +  CDS            ble (fragment): BLE_KLEPN - Experimental evidence at protein level: Swiss-Prot protein existence level 1. Binding protein with a strong affinity to the bleomycin family of antibiotics. Binds to CL990; an antimitotic-antibiotic compound. From Klebsiella pneumoniae.
   6396..6443    +  polyA_signal   HSV TK poly(A) signal: herpes simplex virus thymidine kinase polyadenylation signal (Cole and Stacy, 1985)
   6534..6550    -  polyA_signal   bGH poly(A) signal (fragment): bovine growth hormone polyadenylation signal
   6772..7360    +  rep_origin     ori: high-copy-number ColE1/pMB1/pBR322/pUC origin of replication
   7535..7838    +  enhancer       CMV enhancer: human cytomegalovirus immediate early enhancer
   7839..8042    +  promoter       CMV promoter: human cytomegalovirus (CMV) immediate early promoter
>Addgene plasmid #57608 | tdEos-Desmocollin1-N-18 | addgene full sequence | sequence record 173193 | Addgene NGS Result
ATGGCTCTGGCCTCTGCTGCCCCAGGGAGCATCTTCTGTAAGCAGCTCCTTTTCTCTCTCCTGGTTTTAA
CATTACTTTGCGATGCTTGTCAGAAAGTTTATCTTCGAGTTCCTTCTCATCTTCAGGCTGAAACACTTGT
AGGCAAAGTGAATCTGGAGGAGTGTCTCAAGTCGGCCAGCCTAATCCGGTCCAGTGACCCTGCCTTCAGG
ATTCTAGAAGATGGCTCAATTTACACAACACATGACCTCATTTTGTCTTCTGAAAGGAAAAGTTTTTCCA
TTTTCCTTTCAGATGGTCAGAGACGGGAACAACAAGAGATAAAAGTTGTACTGTCAGCAAGAGAAAACAA
GTCTCCTAAGAAGAGACATACCAAAGACACAGCCCTCAAGCGCAGCAAGAGACGATGGGCTCCTATTCCA
GCTTCATTGATGGAGAACTCGTTGGGTCCATTTCCACAACACGTTCAGCAGATCCAATCTGATGCTGCAC
AGAATTACACCATCTTTTATTCCATAAGTGGGCCAGGCGTGGACAAAGAACCCTTCAATTTGTTTTACAT
AGAGAAAGACACTGGGGATATCTTTTGTACAAGGAGCATTGACCGTGAGAAATACGAACAGTTTGCGTTA
TATGGCTATGCAACAACTGCAGATGGCTATGCACCAGAATATCCACTCCCTTTGATCATCAAAATTGAAG
ATGATAATGATAACGCCCCATATTTTGAACACAGAGTGACTATCTTTACTGTGCCTGAAAATTGCCGATC
CGGCACTTCAGTGGGAAAAGTGACCGCCACAGACCTTGACGAACCTGACACTCTCCATACTCGTCTGAAA
TATAAAATCTTACAACAAATCCCAGATCATCCAAAGCATTTCTCCATACACCCAGATACCGGAGTCATCA
CCACAACTACACCTTTTCTGGATAGAGAAAAATGTGATACTTACCAGTTAATAATGGAAGTGCGAGACAT
GGGTGGTCAGCCTTTCGGTTTATTTAATACAGGAACAATTACTATTTCACTTGAGGATGAAAATGACAAT
CCACCATCTTTCACAGAAACTTCTTATGTTACAGAAGTAGAAGAAAACAGAATTGACGTGGAGATTTTGC
GAATGAAGGTACAGGATCAGGATTTGCCAAACACTCCTCACTCAAAGGCTGTATACAAAATCTTACAAGG
AAATGAAAATGGAAACTTCATAATTAGCACAGATCCAAATACAAATGAAGGAGTGCTGTGTGTTGTCAAG
CCATTGAACTATGAAGTCAATCGCCAAGTTATTTTGCAAGTTGGTGTCATTAACGAGGCACAATTCTCTA
AAGCAGCGAGCTCACAAACTCCTACAATGTGCACTACAACTGTCACCGTTAAAATTATAGACAGTGATGA
GGGCCCTGAATGCCACCCTCCAGTGAAAGTTATTCAGAGTCAAGATGGCTTCCCAGCTGGCCAAGAACTC
CTTGGATACAAAGCACTGGACCCGGAAATATCCAGTGGTGAAGGCTTAAGGTATCAGAAGTTAGGGGATG
AAGATAACTGGTTTGAAATTAATCAACACACTGGCGACTTGAGAACTCTAAAAGTACTAGATAGAGAATC
CAAATTTGTAAAAAACAACCAATACAATATTTCAGTTGTTGCAGTGGATGCAGTTGGCCGATCTTGCACT
GGAACATTAGTAGTTCATTTGGATGATTACAACGATCACGCACCTCAAATTGACAAAGAAGTGACCATTT
GTCAGAATAATGAGGATTTTGCTGTTCTGAAACCTGTAGATCCAGATGGACCTGAAAATGGACCACCTTT
TCAATTCTTTCTGGATAATTCTGCCAGTAAAAACTGGAACATAGAAGAAAAGGATGGTAAAACTGCCATT
CTTCGTCAACGGCAAAATCTTGATTATAACTATTATTCTGTGCCTATTCAAATAAAAGACAGGCATGGTT
TAGTTGCAACACATATGTTAACAGTGAGAGTATGTGACTGTTCAACTCCATCTGAGTGTAGAATGAAGGA
TAAAAGTACAAGAGACGTTAGACCAAATGTAATACTTGGAAGATGGGCTATTCTTGCTATGGTGTTGGGT
TCTGTATTGTTATTATGTATTCTGTTTACATGTTTCTGTGTCACTGCTAAGAGAACAGTCAAGAAATGTT
TTCCAGAAGACATAGCCCAGCAAAATTTAATTGTATCAAATACTGAAGGACCTGGAGAAGAAGTAACGGA
AGCAAATATTAGACTCCCCATGCAGACATCCAACATTTGTGACACAAGCATGTCTGTTGGTACTGTTGGT
GGCCAGGGAATCAAAACACAGCAAAGTTTTGAGATGGTCAAAGGAGGCTACACTTTGGATTCCAACAAAG
GAGGTGGACATCAGACCTTGGAGTCCGTCAAGGGAGTGGGGCAGGGAGATACTGGCAGATATGCGTACAC
GGACTGGCAGAGTTTCACCCAACCTCGGCTTGGCGAAAAGGTGTATTTGTGTGGACAAGATGAGGAGCAT
AAACATTGTGAAGACTACGTTTGTTCGTATAACTATGAAGGCAAAGGTTCTCTGGCCGGCTCAGTAGGTT
GCTGCAGCGATCGGCAGGAAGAAGAGGGACTGGAGTTTCTAGATCACCTGGAACCCAAATTTAGGACATT
AGCAAAGACATGCATCAAGAAAAGCAGCGGTGGAGCAAGCGCAGCCAGTGGTAGCGCGGATCCACCGGTC
GCCACCATGAGTGCGATTAAGCCAGACATGAAGATCAACCTCCGTATGGAAGGCAACGTAAACGGGCACC
ACTTTGTGATCGACGGAGATGGTACAGGCAAGCCTTTTGAGGGAAAACAGAGTATGGATCTTGAAGTCAA
AGAGGGCGGACCTCTGCCTTTTGCCTTTGATATCCTGACCACTGCATTCCATTACGGCAACAGGGTATTC
GCCGAATATCCAGACCACATACAAGACTATTTTAAGCAGTCGTTTCCTAAGGGGTATTCGTGGGAACGAA
GCTTGACTTTCGAAGACGGGGGCATTTGCATTGCCAGAAACGACATAACAATGGAAGGGGACACTTTCTA
TAATAAAGTTCGATTTCACGGTGTAAACTTTCCCGCCAATGGTCCAGTTATGCAGAAGAAGACGCTGAAA
TGGGAGCCCTCCACTGAGAAAATGTATGTGCGTGATGGAGTGCTGACTGGTGATATTCGCATGGCTTTGT
TGCTTGAAGGAAATGCCCATTACCGATGTGACTTCAGAACTACTTACAAAGCTAAGGAGAAGGGTGTCAA
GTTACCAGGCTACCACTTTGTGGACCACTGCATTGAGATTTTAAGCCATGACAAAGATTACAACAAGGTT
AAGCTGTATGAGCATGCTGTTGCTCATTCTGGATTGCCTGACAATGCCAGACGATCCGGTAGCGGTCACG
GTACTGGTTCTACTGGTTCTGGTTCTTCTGAGAGTGCGATTAAGCCAGACATGAAGATCAACCTCCGTAT
GGAAGGCAACGTAAACGGGCACCACTTTGTGATCGACGGAGATGGTACAGGCAAGCCTTTTGAGGGAAAA
CAGAGTATGGATCTTGAAGTCAAAGAGGGCGGACCTCTGCCTTTTGCCTTTGATATCCTGACCACTGCAT
TCCATTACGGCAACAGGGTATTCGCCGAATATCCAGACCACATACAAGACTATTTTAAGCAGTCGTTTCC
TAAGGGGTATTCGTGGGAACGAAGCTTGACTTTCGAAGACGGGGGCATTTGCATTGCCAGAAACGACATA
ACAATGGAAGGGGACACTTTCTATAATAAAGTTCGATTTCACGGTGTAAACTTTCCCGCCAATGGTCCAG
TTATGCAGAAGAAGACGCTGAAATGGGAGCCCTCCACTGAGAAAATGTATGTGCGTGATGGAGTGCTGAC
TGGTGATATTCGCATGGCTTTGTTGCTTGAAGGAAATGCCCATTACCGATGTGACTTCAGAACTACTTAC
AAAGCTAAGGAGAAGGGTGTCAAGTTACCAGGCTACCACTTTGTGGACCACTGCATTGAGATTTTAAGCC
ATGACAAAGATTACAACAAGGTTAAGCTGTATGAGCATGCTGTTGCTCATTCTGGATTGCCTGACAATGC
CAGACGATAAGCGGCCGCGACTCTAGATCATAATCAGCCATACCACATTTGTAGAGGTTTTACTTGCTTT
AAAAAACCTCCCACACCTCCCCCTGAACCTGAAACATAAAATGAATGCAATTGTTGTTGTTAACTTGTTT
ATTGCAGCTTATAATGGTTACAAATAAAGCAATAGCATCACAAATTTCACAAATAAAGCATTTTTTTCAC
TGCATTCTAGTTGTGGTTTGTCCAAACTCATCAATGTATCTTAAGGCGTAAATTGTAAGCGTTAATATTT
TGTTAAAATTCGCGTTAAATTTTTGTTAAATCAGCTCATTTTTTAACCAATAGGCCGAAATCGGCAAAAT
CCCTTATAAATCAAAAGAATAGACCGAGATAGGGT
[37 nt withheld, positions 4516-4552]
AAAGAACGTGGACTCCAACGTCAAAGG
[49 nt withheld, positions 4580-4628]
T
[91 nt withheld, positions 4630-4720]
G
[124 nt withheld, positions 4722-4845]
CAGGTGGCACTTTTCGGGGAAATGTGCGCGGAACCCCTATTTGTTTATTTTTCTAAATACATTCAAATAT
GTATCCGCTCATGAGACAATAACCCTGATAAATGCTTCAATAATATTGAAAAAGGAAGAGTCCTGAGGCG
GAAAGAACCAGCTGTGGAATGTGTGTCAGTTAGGGTGTGGAAAGTCCCCAGGCTCCCCAGCAGGCAGAAG
TATGCAAAGCATGCATCTCAATTAGTCAGCAACCAGGTGTGGAAAGTCCCCAGGCTCCCCAGCAGGCAGA
AGTATGCAAAGCATGCATCTCAATTAGTCAGCAACCATAGTCCCGCCCCTAACTCCGCCCATCCCGCCCC
TAACTCCGCCCAGTTCCGCCCATTCTCCGCCCCATGGCTGACTAATTTTTTTTATTTATGCAGAGGCCGA
GGCCGCCTCGGCCTCTGAGCTATTCCAGAAGTAGTGAGGAGGCTTTTTTGGAGGCCTAGGCTTTTGCAAA
GATCGATCAAGAGACAGGATGAGGATCGTTTCGCATGATTGAACAAGATGGATTGCACGCAGGTTCTCCG
GCCGCTTGGGTGGAGAGGCTATTCGGCTATGACTGGGCACAACAGACAATCGGCTGCTCTGATGCCGCCG
TGTTCCGGCTGTCAGCGCAGGGGCGCCCGGTTCTTTTTGTCAAGACCGACCTGTCCGGTGCCCTGAATGA
ACTGCAAGACGAGGCAGCGCGGCTATCGTGGCTGGCCACGACGGGCGTTCCTTGCGCAGCTGTGCTCGAC
GTTGTCACTGAAGCGGGAAGGGACTGGCTGCTATTGGGCGAAGTGCCGGGGCAGGATCTCCTGTCATCTC
ACCTTGCTCCTGCCGAGAAAGTATCCATCATGGCTGATGCAATGCGGCGGCTGCATACGCTTGATCCGGC
TACCTGCCCATTCGACCACCAAGCGAAACATCGCATCGAGCGAGCACGTACTCGGATGGAAGCCGGTCTT
GTCGATCAGGATGATCTGGACGAAGAGCATCAGGGGCTCGCGCCAGCCGAACTGTTCGCCAGGCTCAAGG
CGAGCATGCCCGACGGCGAGGATCTCGTCGTGACCCATGGCGATGCCTGCTTGCCGAATATCATGGTGGA
AAATGGCCGCTTTTCTGGATTCATCGACTGTGGCCGGCTGGGTGTGGCGGACCGCTATCAGGACATAGCG
TTGGCTACCCGTGATATTGCTGAAGAGCTTGGCGGCGAATGGGCTGACCGCTTCCTCGTGCTTTACGGTA
TCGCCGCTCCCGATTCGCAGCGCATCGCCTTCTATCGCCTTCTTGACGAGTTCTTCTGAGCGGGACTCTG
GGGTTCGAAATGACCGACCAAGCGACGCCCAACCTGCCATCACGAGATTTCGATTCCACCGCCGCCTTCT
ATGAAAGGTTGGGCTTCGGAATCGTTTTCCGGGACGCCGGCTGGATGATCCTCCAGCGCGGGGATCTCAT
GCTGGAGTTCTTCGCCCACCCTAGGGGGAGGCTAACTGAAACACGGAAGGAGACAATACCGGAAGGAACC
CGCGCTATGACGGCAATAAAAAGACAGAATAAAACGCACGGTGTTGGGTCGTTTGTTCATAAACGCGGGG
TTCGGTCCCAGGGCTGGCACTCTGTCGATACCCCACCGAGACCCCATTGGGGCCAATACGCCCGCGTTTC
TTCCTTTTCCCCACCCCACCCCCCAAGTTCGGGTGAAGGCCCAGGGCTCGCAGCCAACGTCGGGGCGGCA
GGCCCTGCCATAGCCTCAGGTTACTCATATATACTTTAGATTGATTTAAAACTTCATTTTTAATTTAAAA
GGATCTAGGTGAAGATCCTTTTTGATAATCTCATGACCAAAATCCCTTAACGTGAGTTTTCGTTCCACTG
AGCGTCAGACCCCGTAGAAAAGATCAAAGGATCTTCTTGAGATCCTTTTTTTCTGCGCGTAATCTGCTGC
TTGCAAACAAAAAAACCACCGCTACCAGCGGTGGTTTGTTTGCCGGATCAAGAGCTACCAACTCTTTTTC
CGAAGGTAACTGGCTTCAGCAGAGCGCAGATACCAAATACTGTTCTTCTAGTGTAGCCGTAGTTAGGCCA
CCACTTCAAGAACTCTGTAGCACCGCCTACATACCTCGCTCTGCTAATCCTGTTACCAGTGGCTGCTGCC
AGTGGCGATAAGTCGTGTCTTACCGGGTTGGACTCAAGACGATAGTTACCGGATAAGGCGCAGCGGTCGG
GCTGAACGGGGGGTTCGTGCACACAGCCCAGCTTGGAGCGAACGACCTACACCGAACTGAGATACCTACA
GCGTGAGCTATGAGAAAGCGCCACGCTTCCCGAAGGGAGAAAGGCGGACAGGTATCCGGTAAGCGGCAGG
GTCGGAACAGGAGAGCGCACGAGGGAGCTTCCAGGGGGAAACGCCTGGTATCTTTATAGTCCTGTCGGGT
TTCGCCACCTCTGACTTGAGCGTCGATTTTTGTGATGCTCGTCAGGGGGGCGGAGCCTATGGAAAAACGC
CAGCAACGCGGCCTTTTTACGGTTCCTGGCCTTTTGCTGGCCTTTTGCTCACATGTTCTTTCCTGCGTTA
TCCCCTGATTCTGTGGATAACCGTATTACCGCCATGCATTAGTTATTAATAGTAATCAATTACGGGGTCA
TTAGTTCATAGCCCATATATGGAGTTCCGCGTTACATAACTTACGGTAAATGGCCCGCCTGGCTGACCGC
CCAACGACCCCCGCCCATTGACGTCAATAATGACGTATGTTCCCATAGTAACGCCAATAGGGACTTTCCA
TTGACGTCAATGGGTGGAGTATTTACGGTAAACTGCCCACTTGGCAGTACATCAAGTGTATCATATGCCA
AGTACGCCCCCTATTGACGTCAATGACGGTAAATGGCCCGCCTGGCATTATGCCCAGTACATGACCTTAT
GGGACTTTCCTACTTGGCAGTACATCTACGTATTAGTCATCGCTATTACCATGGTGATGCGGTTTTGGCA
GTACATCAATGGGCGTGGATAGCGGTTTGACTCACGGGGATTTCCAAGTCTCCACCCCATTGACGTCAAT
GGGAGTTTGTTTTGGCACCAAAATCAACGGGACTTTCCAAAATGTCGTAACAACTCCGCCCCATTGACGC
AAATGGGCGGTAGGCGTGTACGGTGGGAGGTCTATATAAGCAGAGCTGGTTTAGTGAACCGTCAGATCCG
CTAGCGCCACC
