>Addgene plasmid #57608 | tdEos-Desmocollin1-N-18 | depositor partial sequence | sequence record 88760 | insert sequence
ACCATGCTAGTGACGTCAGATCCGCTAGCGCCACCATGGCTCTGGCCTCTGCTGCCCCAGGGAGCATCTT
CTGTAAGCAGCTCCTTTTCTCTCTCCTGGTTTTAACATTACTTTGCGATGCTTGTCAGAAAGTTTATCTT
CGAGTTCCTTCTCATCTTCAGGCTGAAACACTTGTAGGCAAAGTGAATCTGGAGGAGTGTCTCAAGTCGG
CCAGCCTAATCCGGTCCAGTGACCCTGCCTTCAGGATTCTAGAAGATGGCTCAATTTACACAACACATGA
CCTCATTTTGTCTTCTGAAAGGAAAAGTTTTTCCATTTTCCTTTCAGATGGTCAGAGACGGGAACAACAA
GAGATAAAAGTTGTACTGTCAGCAAGAGAAAACAAGTCTCCTAAGAAGAGACATACCAAAGACACAGCCC
TCAAGCGCAGCAAGAGACGATGGGCTCCTATTCCAGCTTCATTGATGGAGAACTCGTTGGGTCCATTTCC
ACAACACGTTCAGCAGATCCAATCTGATGCTGCACAGAATTACACCATCTTTTATTCCATAAGTGGGCCA
GGCGTGGACAAAGAACCCTTCAATTTGTTTTACATAGAGAAAGACACTGGGGATATCTTTTGTACAAGGA
GCATTGACCGTGAGAAATACGAACAGTTTGCGTTATATGGCTATGCAACAACTGCAGATGGCTATGCACC
AGAATATCCACTCCCTTTGATCATCAAAATTGAAGATGATAATGATAACGCCCCATATTTTGAACACAGA
GTGACTATCTTTACTGTGCCTGAAAATTGCCGATCCGGCACTTCAGTGGGAAAAGTGACCGCCACAGACC
TTGACGAACCTGACACTCTCCATACTCGTCTGAAATATAAAATCTTACAACAAATCCCAGATCATCCAAA
GCATTTCTCCATACACCCAGATACCGGAGTCATCACCACAACTACACCTTTTCTGGATAGAGAAAAATGT
GATACTTACCAGTTAATAATGGAAGTGCGAGACATGGGTGGTCAGCCTTTCGGTTTATTTAATACAGGAA
CAATTACTATTTCACTTGAGGATGAAAATGACAATCCACCATCTTTCACAGAAACTTCTTATGTTACAGA
AGTAGAAGAAAACAGAATTGACGTGGAGATTTTGCGAATGAAGGTACAGGATCAGGATTTGCCAAACACT
CCTCACTCAAAGGCTGTATACAAAATCTTACAAGGAAATGAAAATGGAAACTTCATAATTAGCACAGATC
CAAATACAAATGAAGGAGTGCTGTGTGTTGTCAAGCCATTGAACTATGAAGTCAATCGCCAAGTTATTTT
GCAAGTTGGTGTCATTAACGAGGCACAATTCTCTAAAGCAGCGAGCTCACAAACTCCTACAATGTGCACT
ACAACTGTCACCGTTAAAATTATAGACAGTGATGAGGGCCCTGAATGCCACCCTCCAGTGAAAGTTATTC
AGAGTCAAGATGGCTTCCCAGCTGGCCAAGAACTCCTTGGATACAAAGCACTGGACCCGGAAATATCCAG
TGGTGAAGGCTTAAGGTATCAGAAGTTAGGGGATGAAGATAACTGGTTTGAAATTAATCAACACACTGGC
GACTTGAGAACTCTAAAAGTACTAGATAGAGAATCCAAATTTGTAAAAAACAACCAATACAATATTTCAG
TTGTTGCAGTGGATGCAGTTGGCCGATCTTGCACTGGAACATTAGTAGTTCATTTGGATGATTACAACGA
TCACGCACCTCAAATTGACAAAGAAGTGACCATTTGTCAGAATAATGAGGATTTTGCTGTTCTGAAACCT
GTAGATCCAGATGGACCTGAAAATGGACCACCTTTTCAATTCTTTCTGGATAATTCTGCCAGTAAAAACT
GGAACATAGAAGAAAAGGATGGTAAAACTGCCATTCTTCGTCAACGGCAAAATCTTGATTATAACTATTA
TTCTGTGCCTATTCAAATAAAAGACAGGCATGGTTTAGTTGCAACACATATGTTAACAGTGAGAGTATGT
GACTGTTCAACTCCATCTGAGTGTAGAATGAAGGATAAAAGTACAAGAGACGTTAGACCAAATGTAATAC
TTGGAAGATGGGCTATTCTTGCTATGGTGTTGGGTTCTGTATTGTTATTATGTATTCTGTTTACATGTTT
CTGTGTCACTGCTAAGAGAACAGTCAAGAAATGTTTTCCAGAAGACATAGCCCAGCAAAATTTAATTGTA
TCAAATACTGAAGGACCTGGAGAAGAAGTAACGGAAGCAAATATTAGACTCCCCATGCAGACATCCAACA
TTTGTGACACAAGCATGTCTGTTGGTACTGTTGGTGGCCAGGGAATCAAAACACAGCAAAGTTTTGAGAT
GGTCAAAGGAGGCTACACTTTGGATTCCAACAAAGGAGGTGGACATCAGACCTTGGAGTCCGTCAAGGGA
GTGGGGCAGGGAGATACTGGCAGATATGCGTACACGGACTGGCAGAGTTTCACCCAACCTCGGCTTGGCG
AAAAGGTGTATTTGTGTGGACAAGATGAGGAGCATAAACATTGTGAAGACTACGTTTGTTCGTATAACTA
TGAAGGCAAAGGTTCTCTGGCCGGCTCAGTAGGTTGCTGCAGCGATCGGCAGGAAGAAGAGGGACTGGAG
TTTCTAGATCACCTGGAACCCAAATTTAGGACATTAGCAAAGACATGCATCAAGAAAAGCAGCGGTGGAG
CAAGCGCAGCCAGTGGTAGCGCGGATCCACCGGTCGCCACCATGAGTGCGATTAAGCCAGACATGAAGAT
CAACCTCCGTATGGAAGGCAACGTAAACGGGCACCACTTTGTGATCGACGGAGATGGTACAGGCAAGCCT
TTTGAGGGAAAACAGAGTATGGATCTTGAAGTCAAAGAGGGCGGACCTCTGCCTTTTGCCTTTGATATCC
TGACCACTGCATTCCATTACGGCAACAGGGTATTCGCCGAATATCCAGACCACATACAAGACTATTTTAA
GCAGTCGTTTCCTAAGGGGTATTCGTGGGAACGAAGCTTGACTTTCGAAGACGGGGGCATTTGCATTGCC
AGAAACGACATAACAATGGAAGGGGACACTTTCTATAATAAAGTTCGATTTCACGGTGTAAACTTTCCCG
CCAATGGTCCAGTTATGCAGAAGAAGACGCTGAAATGGGAGCCCTCCACTGAGAAAATGTATGTGCGTGA
TGGAGTGCTGACTGGTGATATTCGCATGGCTTTGTTGCTTGAAGGAAATGCCCATTACCGATGTGACTTC
AGAACTACTTACAAAGCTAAGGAGAAGGGTGTCAAGTTACCAGGCTACCACTTTGTGGACCACTGCATTG
AGATTTTAAGCCATGACAAAGATTACAACAAGGTTAAGCTGTATGAGCATGCTGTTGCTCATTCTGGATT
GCCTGACAATGCCAGACGATCCGGTAGCGGTCACGGTACTGGTTCTACTGGTTCTGGTTCTTCTGAGAGT
GCGATTAAGCCAGACATGAAGATCAACCTCCGTATGGAAGGCAACGTAAACGGGCACCACTTTGTGATCG
ACGGAGATGGTACAGGCAAGCCTTTTGAGGGAAAACAGAGTATGGATCTTGAAGTCAAAGAGGGCGGACC
TCTGCCTTTTGCCTTTGATATCCTGACCACTGCATTCCATTACGGCAACAGGGTATTCGCCGAATATCCA
GACCACATACAAGACTATTTTAAGCAGTCGTTTCCTAAGGGGTATTCGTGGGAACGAAGCTTGACTTTCG
AAGACGGGGGCATTTGCATTGCCAGAAACGACATAACAATGGAAGGGGACACTTTCTATAATAAAGTTCG
ATTTCACGGTGTAAACTTTCCCGCCAATGGTCCAGTTATGCAGAAGAAGACGCTGAAATGGGAGCCCTCC
ACTGAGAAAATGTATGTGCGTGATGGAGTGCTGACTGGTGATATTCGCATGGCTTTGTTGCTTGAAGGAA
ATGCCCATTACCGATGTGACTTCAGAACTACTTACAAAGCTAAGGAGAAGGGTGTCAAGTTACCAGGCTA
CCACTTTGTGGACCACTGCATTGAGATTTTAAGCCATGACAAAGATTACAACAAGGTTAAGCTGTATGAG
CATGCTGTTGCTCATTCTGGATTGCCTGACAATGCCAGACGATAAGCGGCCGCGACTCTAGATCATAATC
AGCCATACCACATTTTAGAAGGTATCCT
